>Addgene plasmid #156679 | pD649-HAsp-IFNGR1-Fc(DAPA)-AviTag-6xHis | addgene full sequence | sequence record 426452 | Addgene NGS Result
GGCATTGATTATTGACTAGTTATTAATAGTAATCAATTACGGGGTCATTAGTTCATAGCCCATATATGGA
GTTCCGCGTTACATAACTTACGGTAAATGGCCCGCCTGGCTGACCGCCCAACGACCCCCGCCCATTGACG
TCAATAATGACGTATGTTCCCATAGTAACGCCAATAGGGACTTTCCATTGACGTCAATGGGTGGAGTATT
TACGGTAAACTGCCCACTTGGCAGTACATCAAGTGTATCATATGCCAAGTACGCCCCCTATTGACGTCAA
TGACGGTAAATGGCCCGCCTGGCATTATGCCCAGTACATGACCTTATGGGACTTTCCTACTTGGCAGTAC
ATCTACGTATTAGTCATCGCTATTACCATGGTGATGCGGTTTTGGCAGTACATCAATGGGCGTGGATAGC
GGTTTGACTCACGGGGATTTCCAAGTCTCCACCCCATTGACGTCAATGGGAGTTTGTTTTGGCACCAAAA
TCAACGGGACTTTCCAAAATGTCGTAACAACTCCGCCCCATTGACGCAAATGGGCGGTAGGCGTGTACGG
TGGGAGGTCTATATAAGCAGAGCTCGTTTAGTGAACCGTCAGATCGCCTGGAGACGCCATCCACGCTGTT
TTGACCTCCATAGAAGACACCGGGACCGATCCAGCCTCCGCGGCCGGGAACGGTGCATTGGAACGCGGAT
TCCCCGTGCCAAGAGTGACGTAAGTACCGCCTATAGAGTCTATAGGCCCACCCCCTTGGCTTCGTTAGAA
CGCGGCTACAATTAATACATAACCTTATGTATCATACACATACGATTTAGGTGACACTATAGAATAACAT
CCACTTTGCCTTTCTCTCCACAGGTGTCCACTCCCAGGTCCAACTGCACCTCGGTTCTATCGAAAACGCG
CCTGCTAGCGCCACCATGAAGACCATCATTGCCCTGAGCTACATCTTCTGCCTGGTGTTCGCTGCGGCCG
CCGAAATGGGAACAGCTGATCTGGGACCTAGCAGCGTGCCCACACCTACCAATGTGACCATCGAGAGCTA
CAACATGAACCCCATCGTGTACTGGGAGTACCAGATCATGCCTCAGGTGCCCGTGTTCACCGTGGAAGTG
AAGAACTACGGCGTGAAGAACAGCGAGTGGATCGACGCCTGCATCAACATCAGCCACCACTACTGCAACA
TCTCCGACCACGTGGGCGACCCTAGCAATTCTCTGTGGGTCCGAGTGAAGGCCAGAGTGGGACAGAAAGA
GAGCGCCTACGCCAAGAGCGAGGAATTCGCCGTGTGCAGAGATGGCAAGATCGGCCCTCCTAAGCTGGAC
ATCCGGAAAGAAGAGAAGCAGATCATGATTGACATCTTTCACCCCAGCGTGTTCGTGAACGGCGACGAGC
AAGAGGTGGACTACGATCCCGAGACAACCTGCTACATCCGGGTGTACAACGTGTACGTGCGGATGAACGG
CAGCGAGATCCAGTACAAGATTCTGACCCAGAAAGAGGACGACTGCGACGAGATTCAGTGTCAGCTGGCC
ATTCCTGTGTCCAGCCTGAACAGCCAGTACTGTGTGTCTGCCGAAGGCGTGCTGCATGTGTGGGGCGTGA
CAACCGAGAAGTCCAAAGAAGTGTGCATCACCATCTTCAACAGCAGCATCAAAGGTGGCGCGCCGGGCGG
CGACAAGACCCACACCTGCCCCCCCTGCCCAGCTCCAGAACTGCTGGGAGGGCCTTCCGTGTTCCTGTTC
CCCCCCAAGCCCAAGGACACCCTGATGATCAGCAGGACCCCCGAGGTGACCTGCGTGGTGGTGGCCGTGT
CCCACGAGGACCCAGAGGTGAAGTTCAACTGGTACGTGGACGGCGTGGAGGTGCACAACGCCAAGACCAA
GCCCAGAGAGGAGCAGTACAACAGCACCTACAGGGTGGTGTCCGTGCTGACCGTGCTGCACCAGGACTGG
CTGAACGGCAAAGAATACAAGTGCAAAGTCTCCAACAAGGCCCTGGCTGCCCCAATCGAAAAGACAATCA
GCAAGGCCAAGGGCCAGCCACGGGAGCCCCAGGTGTACACCCTGCCCCCCAGCCGGGAGGAGATGACCAA
GAACCAGGTGTCCCTGACCTGTCTGGTGAAGGGCTTCTACCCCAGCGATATCGCCGTGGAGTGGGAGAGC
AACGGCCAGCCCGAGAACAACTACAAGACCACCCCCCCAGTGCTGGACAGCGACGGCAGCTTCTTCCTGT
ACAGCAAGCTGACCGTGGACAAGTCCAGGTGGCAGCAGGGCAACGTGTTCAGCTGCAGCGTGATGCACGA
GGCCCTGCACAACCACTACACCCAGAAGTCCCTGAGCCTGAGCCCCGGCGGCAGCGGTCTTAATGATATT
TTCGAGGCTCAGAAGATTGAGTGGCATGAACACCACCACCATCACCACTAAGGCCGGCCTGTAGTCACTG
GCACAACGCGTTACCCGGTAAGCCAATCGGGTATACACGGTCGTCATACTGCAGACAGGGTTCTTCTACT
TTGCAAGATAGTCTTGAGTAGTAAAATAAATAGATAGAGAAAATCAGCCTCGACTGTGCCTTCTAGTTGC
CAGCCATCTGTTGTTTGCCCCTCCCCCGTGCCTTCCTTGACCCTGGAAGGTGCCACTCCCACTGTCCTTT
CCTAATAAAATGAGGAAATTGCATCACAACACTCAACCCTATCTCGGTCTATTCTTTTGATTTATAAGGG
ATTTTGCCGATTTCGGCCTATTGGTTAAAAAATGAGCTGATTTAACAAAAATTTAACGCGAATTAATTCT
GTGGAATGTGTGTCAGTTAGGGTGTGGAAAGTCCCCAGGCTCCCCAGCAGGCAGAAGTATGCAAAGCATG
CATCTCAATTAGTCAGCAACCAGGTGTGGAAAGTCCCCAGGCTCCCCAGCAGGCAGAAGTATGCAAAGCA
TGCATCTCAATTAGTCAGCAACCATAGTCCCGCCCCTAACTCCGCCCATCCCGCCCCTAACTCCGCCCAG
TTCCGCCCATTCTCCGCCCCATGGCTGACTAATTTTTTTTATTTATGCAGAGGCCGAGGCCGCCTCTGCC
TCTGAGCTATTCCAGAAGTAGTGAGGAGGCTTTTTTGGAGGCCTAGGCTTTTGCAAAAAGCTCCCGGGAG
CTTGTATATCCATTTTCGGATCTGATCAGCACGTGTTGACAATTAATCATCGGCATAGTATATCGGCATA
GTATAATACGACAAGGTGAGGAACTAAACCATGACCGAGTACAAGCCCACGGTGCGCCTCGCCACCCGCG
ACGACGTCCCCAGGGCCGTACGCACCCTCGCCGCCGCGTTCGCCGACTACCCCGCCACGCGCCACACCGT
CGATCCGGACCGCCACATCGAGCGGGTCACCGAGCTGCAAGAACTCTTCCTCACGCGCGTCGGGCTCGAC
ATCGGCAAGGTGTGGGTCGCGGACGACGGCGCCGCGGTGGCGGTCTGGACCACGCCGGAGAGCGTCGAAG
CGGGGGCGGTGTTCGCCGAGATCGGCCCGCGCATGGCCGAGTTGAGCGGTTCCCGGCTGGCCGCGCAGCA
ACAGATGGAAGGCCTCCTGGCGCCGCACCGGCCCAAGGAGCCCGCGTGGTTCCTGGCCACCGTCGGCGTC
TCGCCCGACCACCAGGGCAAGGGTCTGGGCAGCGCCGTCGTGCTCCCCGGAGTGGAGGCGGCCGAGCGCG
CCGGGGTGCCCGCCTTCCTGGAGACATCCGCGCCCCGCAACCTCCCCTTCTACGAGCGGCTCGGCTTCAC
CGTCACCGCCGACGTCGAGGTGCCCGAAGGACCGCGCACCTGGTGCATGACCCGCAAGCCCGGTGCCTGA
CACGTGCTACGAGATTTCGATTCCACCGCCGCCTTCTATGAAAGGTTGGGCTTCGGAATCGTTTTCCGGG
ACGCCGGCTGGATGATCCTCCAGCGCGGGGATCTCATGCTGGAGTTCTTCGCCCACCCCAACTTGTTTAT
TGCAGCTTATAATGGTTACAAATAAAGCAATAGCATCACAAATTTCACAAATAAAGCATTTTTTTCACTG
CATTCTAGTTGTGGTTTGTCCAAACTCATCAATGTATCTTATCATGTCTGTATACCGTCGACCTCTAGCT
AGAGCTTGGCGTAATCATGGTCATTACCAATGCTTAATCAGTGAGGCACCTATCTCAGCGATCTGTCTAT
TTCGTTCATCCATAGTTGCCTGACTCCCCGTCGTGTAGATAACTACGATACGGGAGGGCTTACCATCTGG
CCCCAGCGCTGCGATGATACCGCGAGAACCACGCTCACCGGCTCCGGATTTATCAGCAATAAACCAGCCA
GCCGGAAGGGCCGAGCGCAGAAGTGGTCCTGCAACTTTATCCGCCTCCATCCAGTCTATTAATTGTTGCC
GGGAAGCTAGAGTAAGTAGTTCGCCAGTTAATAGTTTGCGCAACGTTGTTGCCATCGCTACAGGCATCGT
GGTGTCACGCTCGTCGTTTGGTATGGCTTCATTCAGCTCCGGTTCCCAACGATCAAGGCGAGTTACATGA
TCCCCCATGTTGTGCAAAAAAGCGGTTAGCTCCTTCGGTCCTCCGATCGTTGTCAGAAGTAAGTTGGCCG
CAGTGTTATCACTCATGGTTATGGCAGCACTGCATAATTCTCTTACTGTCATGCCATCCGTAAGATGCTT
TTCTGTGACTGGTGAGTACTCAACCAAGTCATTCTGAGAATAGTGTATGCGGCGACCGAGTTGCTCTTGC
CCGGCGTCAATACGGGATAATACCGCGCCACATAGCAGAACTTTAAAAGTGCTCATCATTGGAAAACGTT
CTTCGGGGCGAAAACTCTCAAGGATCTTACCGCTGTTGAGATCCAGTTCGATGTAACCCACTCGTGCACC
CAACTGATCTTCAGCATCTTTTACTTTCACCAGCGTTTCTGGGTGAGCAAAAACAGGAAGGCAAAATGCC
GCAAAAAAGGGAATAAGGGCGACACGGAAATGTTGAATACTCATATTCTTCCTTTTTCAATATTATTGAA
GCATTTATCAGGGTTATTGTCTCATGAGCGGATACATATTTGAATGTATTTAGAAAAATAAACAAATAGG
GGTCAGTGTTACAACCAATTAACCAATTCTGAACATTATCGCGAGCCCATTTATACCTGAATATGGCTCA
TAACACCCCTTGCTCATGACCAAAATCCCTTAACGTGAGTTACGCGCGCGTCGTTCCACTGAGCGTCAGA
CCCCGTAGAAAAGATCAAAGGATCTTCTTGAGATCCTTTTTTTCTGCGCGTAATCTGCTGCTTGCAAACA
AAAAAACCACCGCTACCAGCGGTGGTTTGTTTGCCGGATCAAGAGCTACCAACTCTTTTTCCGAAGGTAA
CTGGCTTCAGCAGAGCGCAGATACCAAATACTGTTCTTCTAGTGTAGCCGTAGTTAGSCCACCACTTCAA
GAACTCTGTAGCACCGCCTACATACCTCGCTCTGCTAATCCTGTTACCAGTGGCTGCTGCCAGTGGCGAT
AAGTCGTGTCTTACCGGGTTGGACTCAAGACGATAGTTACCGGATAAGGCGCAGCGGTCGGGCTGAACGG
GGGGTTCGTGCACACAGCCCAGCTTGGAGCGAACGACCTACACCGAACTGAGATACCTACAGCGTGAGCT
ATGAGAAAGCGCCACGCTTCCCGAAGGGAGAAAGGCGGACAGGTATCCGGTAAGCGGCAGGGTCGGAACA
GGAGAGCGCACGAGGGAGCTTCCAGGGGGAAACGCCTGGTATCTTTATAGTCCTGTCGGGTTTCGCCACC
TCTGACTTGAGCGTCGATTTTTGTGATGCTCGTCAGGGGGGCGGAGCCTATGGAAAAACGCCAGCAACGC
GGCCTTTTTACGGTTCCTGGCCTTTTGCTGGCCTTTTGCTCACATGTTCTTTCCTGCGTTATCCCCTGAT
TCTGTGGATAACCGTATTACCGCCTTTGAGTGAGCTGATACCGCTCGCCGCAGCCGAACGACCGAGCGCA
GCGAGTCAGTGAGCGAGGAAGCGGAAGGCGAGAGTAGGGAACTGCCAGGCATCAAACTAAGCAGAAGGCC
CCTGACGGATGGCCTTTTTGCGTTTCTACAAACTCTTTCTGTGTTGTAAAACGACGGCCAGTCTTAAGCT
CGGGCCCCCTGGGCGGTTCTGATAACGAGTAATCGTTAATCCGCAAATAACGTAAAAACCCGCTTCGGCG
GGTTTTTTTATGGGGGGAGTTTAGGGAAAGAGCATTTGTCAGAATATTTAAGGGCGCCTGTCACTTTGCT
TGATATATGAGAATTATTTAACCTTATAAATGAGAAAAAAGCAACGCACTTTAAATAAGATACGTTGCTT
TTTCGATTGATGAACACCTATAATTAAACTATTCATCTATTATTTATGATTTTTTGTATATACAATATTT
CTAGTTTGTTAAAGAGAATTAAGAAAATAAATCTCGAAAATAATAAAGGGAAAATCAGTTTTTGATATCA
AAATTATACATGTCAACGATAATACAAAATATAATACAAACTATAAGATGTTATCAGTATTTATTATCAT
TTAGAATAAATTTTGTGTCGCCCTTAATTGTGAGCGGATAACAATTACGAGCTTCATGCACAGTGGCGTT
GACTCAATATTGGCCATTAGCCATATTATTCATTGGTTATATAGCATAAATCAATATTGGCTATTGGCCA
TTGCATACGTTGTATCTATATCATAATATGTACATTTATATTGGCTCATGTCCAATATGACCGCCATGTT
Features (pLannotate 1.2.2; 21 found; start..end, strand, type, name):
     77..380     +  enhancer       CMV enhancer: human cytomegalovirus immediate early enhancer
    381..584     +  promoter       CMV promoter: human cytomegalovirus (CMV) immediate early promoter
    720..763     +  intron         CMV intron (fragment): modified intron A from human cytomegalovirus
    815..833     +  promoter       SP6 promoter: promoter for bacteriophage SP6 RNA polymerase
    837..874     +  CDS            IgH signal sequence (fragment): signal sequence from the mouse immunoglobulin heavy chain variable region
    938..1666    +  CDS            IFNGR1 (fragment): INGR1_HUMAN - Experimental evidence at protein level: Swiss-Prot protein existence level 1. Receptor subunit for interferon gamma/INFG that plays crucial roles in antimicrobial, antiviral, and antitumor responses by activating effector immune cells and enhancing antigen presentation (PubMed:20015550). Associates with transmembrane accessory factor IFNGR2 to form a functional receptor (PubMed:7615558, PubMed:2971451, PubMed:7617032, PubMed:10986460, PubMed:7673114). Upon ligand binding, the intracellular domain of IFNGR1 opens out to allow association of downstream signaling components JAK1 and
   1682..2359    +  CDS            IGHG1 (fragment): IGHG1_HUMAN - Experimental evidence at protein level: Swiss-Prot protein existence level 1. Constant region of immunoglobulin heavy chains. Immunoglobulins, also known as antibodies, are membrane-bound or secreted glycoproteins produced by B lymphocytes. In the recognition phase of humoral immunity, the membrane-bound immunoglobulins serve as receptors which, upon binding of a specific antigen, trigger the clonal expansion and differentiation of B lymphocytes into immunoglobulins- secreting plasma cells. Secreted immunoglobulins mediate the effector phase of humoral immunity, which results in
   2574..2685    +  polyA_signal   bGH poly(A) signal: bovine growth hormone polyadenylation signal
   2686..2794    +  rep_origin     f1 ori (fragment): f1 bacteriophage origin of replication; arrow indicates direction of (+) strand synthesis
   2808..3137    +  promoter       SV40 promoter: SV40 enhancer and early promoter
   3185..3232    +  promoter       EM7 promoter: synthetic bacterial promoter&nbsp
   3251..3850    +  CDS            PuroR (fragment): puromycin N-acetyltransferase; pac from Streptomyces; confers resistance to puromycin
   3860..3985    +  CDS            ble (fragment): BLE_KLEPN - Experimental evidence at protein level: Swiss-Prot protein existence level 1. Binding protein with a strong affinity to the bleomycin family of antibiotics. Binds to CL990; an antimitotic-antibiotic compound. From Klebsiella pneumoniae.
   3980..4101    +  polyA_signal   SV40 poly(A) signal: SV40 polyadenylation signal
   4154..5014    -  CDS            AmpR: β-lactamase; bla; confers resistance to ampicillin, carbenicillin, and related antibiotics
   5017..5113    -  promoter       AmpR promoter (fragment): bla
   5143..5167    -  CDS            KanR (fragment): aminoglycoside phosphotransferase; aph(3')-Ia; confers resistance to kanamycin
   5278..5866    +  rep_origin     ori: high-copy-number ColE1/pMB1/pBR322/pUC origin of replication
   6091..6108    +  terminator     rrnB T2 terminator (fragment): transcription terminator T2 from the E. coli rrnB gene
   6133..6152    -  CDS            lacZα (fragment): LacZα fragment of β-galactosidase; lacZ fragment
   6608..6624    +  protein_bind   lac operator: The lac repressor binds to the lac operator to inhibit transcription in E. coli. This inhibition can be relieved by adding lactose or isopropyl-β-D-thiogalactopyranoside (IPTG). lac repressor encoded by lacI
