[The description below was written by a language model from this plasmid's Addgene catalogue record and pLannotate feature annotations shown in this document.]
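Description:
pD649-HAsp-IFNGR1-Fc(DAPA)-AviTag-6xHis is a mammalian expression plasmid built on the pD649 backbone for producing a secreted, Fc-fused form of the extracellular domain of human interferon gamma receptor 1 (IFNGR1, also known as CD119). It is propagated in E. coli as a high-copy plasmid through a ColE1/pUC-type origin with ampicillin selection (AmpR). The feature table for the 6,790 nt sequenced record also shows an SV40 early promoter/EM7 promoter cassette driving a puromycin N-acetyltransferase gene with an SV40 poly(A) signal, which would permit puromycin selection in mammalian cells. Short fragments of f1 ori, ble, KanR, lacZα and a lac operator appear to be backbone remnants.

Expression is driven by the CMV immediate-early enhancer and promoter, followed by a fragment of CMV intron A. An SP6 promoter sits just upstream of the open reading frame and can support in vitro transcription or serve as a sequencing primer site. The coding region begins with a secretion leader: the name indicates an HA signal peptide, although the annotation tool matched this short stretch to a mouse IgH signal sequence fragment. The leader is followed by the IFNGR1 ectodomain, cloned between preserved NotI and AscI sites. It is fused in frame to a human IgG1 Fc carrying the D265A and P329A (DAPA) substitutions, which are generally used to reduce Fc effector functions. Per the catalogue fields, the Fc is followed by a C-terminal AviTag for site-specific BirA biotinylation and a 6xHis tag for metal-affinity purification, though neither is individually annotated. A bGH poly(A) signal terminates the transcript.

The plasmid belongs to a collection of cell-surface protein ectodomain constructs used for screening receptor–ligand interactions. The depositor notes that some plasmids in the collection may carry an IS4-like transposase insertion upstream of the CMV promoter; none is annotated in this record.
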