Addgene plasmid #156679: pD649-HAsp-IFNGR1-Fc(DAPA)-AviTag-6xHis
Purpose: Mammalian expression of cell-surface protein extracellular domain fused to Fc(DAPA)-Avi-6xHis. Protein is secreted from cells.
Depositing lab: Chris Garcia. Depositing organization: Stanford University. Publication: A Human IgSF Cell-Surface Interactome Reveals a Complex Network of Protein-Protein Interactions. Wojtowicz WM, Vielmetter J, Fernandes RA, Siepe DH, Eastman CL, Chisholm GB, Cox S, Klock H, Anderson PW, Rue SM, Miller JJ, Glaser SM, Bragstad ML, Vance J, Lam AW, Lesley SA, Zinn K, Garcia KC. Cell. 2020 Aug 20;182(4):1027-1043.e17. doi: 10.1016/j.cell.2020.07.025. PubMed 32822567.
Backbone
  Vector backbone: pD649
  Backbone size w/o insert (bp): 6106
  Vector type: Mammalian Expression
Growth in bacteria
  Bacterial resistance: Ampicillin, 100 μg/mL
  Growth temperature: 37°C
  Growth strain: DH5alpha
  Copy number: High Copy
Gene/Insert
  Gene/Insert name: IFNGR1 (alt name: INGR1)
  Species: H. sapiens (human)
  Insert size (bp): 684
  Mutation: Fc region of human IgG contains D265A and P329A mutations (DAPA)
  Entrez Gene: IFNGR1 (a.k.a. CD119, IFNGR, IMD27A, IMD27B)
  Promoter: CMV/SP6
  Tag / fusion protein: Fc(DAPA)-AviTag-6xHis (C terminal on backbone)
  Cloning method: Restriction Enzyme; 5′ cloning site GCGGCCGC (not destroyed); 3′ cloning site GGCGCGCC (not destroyed)
  Sequencing primers: 5′ ATTTAGGTGACACTATAG; 3′ CACGTACCAGTTGAACTTCACC
Resource information
  A portion of this plasmid was derived from a plasmid made by: synthesis by ThermoFisher
Terms and licenses: Academic/Nonprofit Terms; Industry Terms: Not Available to Industry
Depositor comments: Some plasmids in this collection may have an IS4-like element ISVsa5 family transposase upstream of the CMV promoter.
How to cite: pD649-HAsp-IFNGR1-Fc(DAPA)-AviTag-6xHis was a gift from Chris Garcia (Addgene plasmid # 156679 ; http://n2t.net/addgene:156679 ; RRID:Addgene_156679)
