>Addgene plasmid #156679 | pD649-HAsp-IFNGR1-Fc(DAPA)-AviTag-6xHis | depositor partial sequence | sequence record 302468 | insert (extracellular domain)
GAAATGGGAACAGCTGATCTGGGACCTAGCAGCGTGCCCACACCTACCAATGTGACCATCGAGAGCTACA
ACATGAACCCCATCGTGTACTGGGAGTACCAGATCATGCCTCAGGTGCCCGTGTTCACCGTGGAAGTGAA
GAACTACGGCGTGAAGAACAGCGAGTGGATCGACGCCTGCATCAACATCAGCCACCACTACTGCAACATC
TCCGACCACGTGGGCGACCCTAGCAATTCTCTGTGGGTCCGAGTGAAGGCCAGAGTGGGACAGAAAGAGA
GCGCCTACGCCAAGAGCGAGGAATTCGCCGTGTGCAGAGATGGCAAGATCGGCCCTCCTAAGCTGGACAT
CCGGAAAGAAGAGAAGCAGATCATGATTGACATCTTTCACCCCAGCGTGTTCGTGAACGGCGACGAGCAA
GAGGTGGACTACGATCCCGAGACAACCTGCTACATCCGGGTGTACAACGTGTACGTGCGGATGAACGGCA
GCGAGATCCAGTACAAGATTCTGACCCAGAAAGAGGACGACTGCGACGAGATTCAGTGTCAGCTGGCCAT
TCCTGTGTCCAGCCTGAACAGCCAGTACTGTGTGTCTGCCGAAGGCGTGCTGCATGTGTGGGGCGTGACA
ACCGAGAAGTCCAAAGAAGTGTGCATCACCATCTTCAACAGCAGCATCAAAGGT
